>Addgene plasmid #248199 | pCMV_PB_Antgra4 | addgene full sequence | sequence record 496981 | Addgene NGS Result
TTACTATAGGGTGCACACTCGTGATGTGTTTTAATAAGGTGCCTAAGCTGAGACATTACTGGAGTAGCCA
CCCATCTCTGGGCAATAAAGCTATTAAAAGCGCTATATCAAAGAACAGGTGCTTATTTCTGCTGTCCAAG
CTCTACTTCAATAACCCCGTGAAGCCTGAGGGCGCCTCTAAGATCTATTACGTACAGGAGCTGCTTTCCT
GCTTTAAATACACGTTTCAAAAGTACCGCTCCGACTCTACATCACAGAGCATCGACGAAAGTATGGTGGG
TTTTAAAGGACGCTCCAGCCTCAAACAATACATGCCTCAGAAACCCGTAAAAAGGGGCATCAAGCTGTGG
TCCCGATGCGACGCGAAGACAGGTTACACTTACGACGCCAACGTCTACTGCGGCAAGGACGATGTGGAGA
GGTCCGGCACTCTGGGGGAGACAGTTGTTAAGAAGTTATGTGAGACTATACAGAACCCAAATGTGGTCCT
GGCCTTCGATCGCTTCTTTACCAGCGTGAGGCTGATGGACAGTCTCCAGTACCCTGCAGTGGGCACCGCG
ATCATAACACGAAAAGATATGCCAAAGAAATTTATAGAAAAGCGGAAGATGTCCAGAGGCGAGTGTGAGT
TCTTAAGCAATCAGACCAACAGTATCGCCATCAAATGGCAGGACACCAAGCAGGTGATCCTGCTGAGCAA
CTGTCATACCCCCGATATGACTTGCGTGAAACGTAAGGATAAGACCGGTCAGAGGGTTGATGTGCCATGC
CCCACCGCCATCGCCTATTACAATGAAATCATGGGAGGAGTGGACCTTGCCGACCAGATGTCTGGTGTGT
ATGATTTCGGCCGGAAGAGCTGTAAGTGGTGGAAGAAGGTGTTTTATCGCCTGCTGATGATCGCCGTGGT
GAATTCCTGGGTGATCTATAATGACCTCCGCCGTACGCAGAAGAAAATCCCCCTGCTTGAATTCCTCTTT
ACACTTTCTGAGGACCTGATTGAAGAGGGCCAGCAGCAGACCTCTGTGAAGCTTAGAAGAAATAGTTGCG
GGCGTCCCTCTAAACGCAGTAAGGTGATGAAGAATGTAGGCGATCACTTGCCAATTGAGACATCAAAGCG
GCGACGCTGTGCTCGCTGTGCATTACAAAAAAAAGAAAGAAGAACAACCACAATTTGCGCTATGTGTGAC
GTGGGCTTATGCAAACACTGTTTCGCACTCTACCACAGTAGCTGATAACTGCTCGAGCATGCATCTAGAG
GGCCCTATTCTATAGTGTCACCTAAATGCTAGAGCTCGCTGATCAGCCTCGACTGTGCCTTCTAGTTGCC
AGCCATCTGTTGTTTGCCCCTCCCCCGTGCCTTCCTTGACCCTGGAAGGTGCCACTCCCACTGTCCTTTC
CTAATAAAATGAGGAAATTGCATCGCATTGTCTGAGTAGGTGTCATTCTATTCTGGGGGGTGGGGTGGGG
CAGGACAGCAAGGGGGAGGATTGGGAAGACAATAGCAGGCATGCTGGGGATGCGGTGGGCTCTATGGCTT
CTGAGGCGGAAAGAACCAGCTGGGGCTCTAGGGGGTATCCCC
[124 nt withheld, positions 1583-1706]
C
[91 nt withheld, positions 1708-1798]
A
[49 nt withheld, positions 1800-1848]
CCTTTGACGTTGGAGTCCACGTTCTTT
[37 nt withheld, positions 1876-1912]
ACCCTATCTCGGTCTATTCTTTTGATTTATAAGGGATTTTGCCGATTTCGGCCTATTGGTTAAAAAATGA
GCTGATTTAACAAAAATTTAACGCGAATTAATTCTGTGGAATGTGTGTCAGTTAGGGTGTGGAAAGTCCC
CAGGCTCCCCAGCAGGCAGAAGTATGCAAAGCATGCATCTCAATTAGTCAGCAACCAGGTGTGGAAAGTC
CCCAGGCTCCCCAGCAGGCAGAAGTATGCAAAGCATGCATCTCAATTAGTCAGCAACCATAGTCCCGCCC
CTAACTCCGCCCATCCCGCCCCTAACTCCGCCCAGTTCCGCCCATTCTCCGCCCCATGGCTGACTAATTT
TTTTTATTTATGCAGAGGCCGAGGCCGCCTCTGCCTCTGAGCTATTCCAGAAGTAGTGAGGAGGCTTTTT
TGGAGGCCTAGGCTTTTGCAAAAAGCTCCCGGGAGCTTGTATATCCATTTTCGGATCTGATCAAGAGACA
GGATGAGGATCGTTTCGCATGATTGAACAAGATGGATTGCACGCAGGTTCTCCGGCCGCTTGGGTGGAGA
GGCTATTCGGCTATGACTGGGCACAACAGACAATCGGCTGCTCTGATGCCGCCGTGTTCCGGCTGTCAGC
GCAGGGGCGCCCGGTTCTTTTTGTCAAGACCGACCTGTCCGGTGCCCTGAATGAACTGCAGGACGAGGCA
GCGCGGCTATCGTGGCTGGCCACGACGGGCGTTCCTTGCGCAGCTGTGCTCGACGTTGTCACTGAAGCGG
GAAGGGACTGGCTGCTATTGGGCGAAGTGCCGGGGCAGGATCTCCTGTCATCTCACCTTGCTCCTGCCGA
GAAAGTATCCATCATGGCTGATGCAATGCGGCGGCTGCATACGCTTGATCCGGCTACCTGCCCATTCGAC
CACCAAGCGAAACATCGCATCGAGCGAGCACGTACTCGGATGGAAGCCGGTCTTGTCGATCAGGATGATC
TGGACGAAGAGCATCAGGGGCTCGCGCCAGCCGAACTGTTCGCCAGGCTCAAGGCGCGCATGCCCGACGG
CGAGGATCTCGTCGTGACCCATGGCGATGCCTGCTTGCCGAATATCATGGTGGAAAATGGCCGCTTTTCT
GGATTCATCGACTGTGGCCGGCTGGGTGTGGCGGACCGCTATCAGGACATAGCGTTGGCTACCCGTGATA
TTGCTGAAGAGCTTGGCGGCGAATGGGCTGACCGCTTCCTCGTGCTTTACGGTATCGCCGCTCCCGATTC
GCAGCGCATCGCCTTCTATCGCCTTCTTGACGAGTTCTTCTGAGCGGGACTCTGGGGTTCGAAATGACCG
ACCAAGCGACGCCCAACCTGCCATCACGAGATTTCGATTCCACCGCCGCCTTCTATGAAAGGTTGGGCTT
CGGAATCGTTTTCCGGGACGCCGGCTGGATGATCCTCCAGCGCGGGGATCTCATGCTGGAGTTCTTCGCC
CACCCCAACTTGTTTATTGCAGCTTATAATGGTTACAAATAAAGCAATAGCATCACAAATTTCACAAATA
AAGCATTTTTTTCACTGCATTCTAGTTGTGGTTTGTCCAAACTCATCAATGTATCTTATCATGTCTGTAT
ACCGTCGACCTCTAGCTAGAGCTTGGCGTAATCATGGTCATAGCTGTTTCCTGTGTGAAATTGTTATCCG
CTCACAATTCCACACAACATACGAGCCGGAAGCATAAAGTGTAAAGCCTGGGGTGCCTAATGAGTGAGCT
AACTCACATTAATTGCGTTGCGCTCACTGCCCGCTTTCCAGTCGGGAAACCTGTCGTGCCAGCTGCATTA
ATGAATCGGCCAACGCGCGGGGAGAGGCGGTTTGCGTATTGGGCGCTCTTCCGCTTCCTCGCTCACTGAC
TCGCTGCGCTCGGTCGTTCGGCTGCGGCGAGCGGTATCAGCTCACTCAAAGGCGGTAATACGGTTATCCA
CAGAATCAGGGGATAACGCAGGAAAGAACATGTGAGCAAAAGGCCAGCAAAAGGCCAGGAACCGTAAAAA
GGCCGCGTTGCTGGCGTTTTTCCATAGGCTCCGCCCCCCTGACGAGCATCACAAAAATCGACGCTCAAGT
CAGAGGTGGCGAAACCCGACAGGACTATAAAGATACCAGGCGTTTCCCCCTGGAAGCTCCCTCGTGCGCT
CTCCTGTTCCGACCCTGCCGCTTACCGGATACCTGTCCGCCTTTCTCCCTTCGGGAAGCGTGGCGCTTTC
TCATAGCTCACGCTGTAGGTATCTCAGTTCGGTGTAGGTCGTTCGCTCCAAGCTGGGCTGTGTGCACGAA
CCCCCCGTTCAGCCCGACCGCTGCGCCTTATCCGGTAACTATCGTCTTGAGTCCAACCCGGTAAGACACG
ACTTATCGCCACTGGCAGCAGCCACTGGTAACAGGATTAGCAGAGCGAGGTATGTAGGCGGTGCTACAGA
GTTCTTGAAGTGGTGGCCTAACTACGGCTACACTAGAAGAACAGTATTTGGTATCTGCGCTCTGCTGAAG
CCAGTTACCTTCGGAAAAAGAGTTGGTAGCTCTTGATCCGGCAAACAAACCACCGCTGGTAGCGGTGGTT
TTTTTGTTTGCAAGCAGCAGATTACGCGCAGAAAAAAAGGATCTCAAGAAGATCCTTTGATCTTTTCTAC
GGGGTCTGACGCTCAGTGGAACGAAAACTCACGTTAAGGGATTTTGGTCATGAGATTATCAAAAAGGATC
TTCACCTAGATCCTTTTAAATTAAAAATGAAGTTTTAAATCAATCTAAAGTATATATGAGTAAACTTGGT
CTGACAGTTACCAATGCTTAATCAGTGAGGCACCTATCTCAGCGATCTGTCTATTTCGTTCATCCATAGT
TGCCTGACTCCCCGTCGTGTAGATAACTACGATACGGGAGGGCTTACCATCTGGCCCCAGTGCTGCAATG
ATACCGCGAGACCCACGCTCACCGGCTCCAGATTTATCAGCAATAAACCAGCCAGCCGGAAGGGCCGAGC
GCAGAAGTGGTCCTGCAACTTTATCCGCCTCCATCCAGTCTATTAATTGTTGCCGGGAAGCTAGAGTAAG
TAGTTCGCCAGTTAATAGTTTGCGCAACGTTGTTGCCATTGCTACAGGCATCGTGGTGTCACGCTCGTCG
TTTGGTATGGCTTCATTCAGCTCCGGTTCCCAACGATCAAGGCGAGTTACATGATCCCCCATGTTGTGCA
AAAAAGCGGTTAGCTCCTTCGGTCCTCCGATCGTTGTCAGAAGTAAGTTGGCCGCAGTGTTATCACTCAT
GGTTATGGCAGCACTGCATAATTCTCTTACTGTCATGCCATCCGTAAGATGCTTTTCTGTGACTGGTGAG
TACTCAACCAAGTCATTCTGAGAATAGTGTATGCGGCGACCGAGTTGCTCTTGCCCGGCGTCAATACGGG
ATAATACCGCGCCACATAGCAGAACTTTAAAAGTGCTCATCATTGGAAAACGTTCTTCGGGGCGAAAACT
CTCAAGGATCTTACCGCTGTTGAGATCCAGTTCGATGTAACCCACTCGTGCACCCAACTGATCTTCAGCA
TCTTTTACTTTCACCAGCGTTTCTGGGTGAGCAAAAACAGGAAGGCAAAATGCCGCAAAAAAGGGAATAA
GGGCGACACGGAAATGTTGAATACTCATACTCTTCCTTTTTCAATATTATTGAAGCATTTATCAGGGTTA
TTGTCTCATGAGCGGATACATATTTGAATGTATTTAGAAAAATAAACAAATAGGGGTTCCGCGCACATTT
CCCCGAAAAGTGCCACCTGACGTCGACGGATCGGGAGATCTCCCGATCCCCTATGGTGCACTCTCAGTAC
AATCTGCTCTGATGCCGCATAGTTAAGCCAGTATCTGCTCCCTGCTTGTGTGTTGGAGGTCGCTGAGTAG
TGCGCGAGCAAAATTTAAGCTACAACAAGGCAAGGCTTGACCGACAATTGCATGAAGAATCTGCTTAGGG
TTAGGCGTTTTGCGCTGCTTCGCGATGTACGGGCCAGATATACGCGTTGACATTGATTATTGACTAGTTA
TTAATAGTAATCAATTACGGGGTCATTAGTTCATAGCCCATATATGGAGTTCCGCGTTACATAACTTACG
GTAAATGGCCCGCCTGGCTGACCGCCCAACGACCCCCGCCCATTGACGTCAATAATGACGTATGTTCCCA
TAGTAACGCCAATAGGGACTTTCCATTGACGTCAATGGGTGGAGTATTTACGGTAAACTGCCCACTTGGC
AGTACATCAAGTGTATCATATGCCAAGTACGCCCCCTATTGACGTCAATGACGGTAAATGGCCCGCCTGG
CATTATGCCCAGTACATGACCTTATGGGACTTTCCTACTTGGCAGTACATCTACGTATTAGTCATCGCTA
TTACCATGGTGATGCGGTTTTGGCAGTACATCAATGGGCGTGGATAGCGGTTTGACTCACGGGGATTTCC
AAGTCTCCACCCCATTGACGTCAATGGGAGTTTGTTTTGGCACCAAAATCAACGGGACTTTCCAAAATGT
CGTAACAACTCCGCCCCATTGACGCAAATGGGCGGTAGGCGTGTACGGTGGGAGGTCTATATAAGCAGAG
CTCTCTGGCTAACTAGAGAACCCACTGCTTACTGGCTTATCGAAATTAATACGACTCACTATAGGGAGAC
CCAAGCTTGGTACCGAGCTCGGATCCACTAGTAACGGCCGCCAGTGTGCTGGAATTCACCGGTGTCTATG
GGCTACATGTGTCCATCTGGGTTCTCCGACCGCGTAATTTACATTCCTATGGTCTTTTACTCAATGAGTC
GGAAGAAGTTAACACGAGCGGAGCTGCAGGATCTGGCCGATAACCTCGAGGAGCTGTCCAGTGGCGAAGA
GGTGCAGTCCCCATATGAGGACAGCTCCTCTGAGGAGGATCCATTTCATAACAGCGAGGAATCTGATGAG
CTGTACCAGCCTTCAGACACCTCCGACGAAGACTCCGGCGATATCGAATCAGACGCAAATGAAAACCTGA
CCCAGCCAAATGACGGGGTGATCAGTGCCGAGAACTCTGACCAAGAGGCGGAAACTCCTGTAACCACTGG
AAACATAATCTGGTCCTTACCTACAAATACGTATGTTCCAAGACTCTCAATTCCCAATGAAAGCCAGTGC
ATCATCCACCCTAGCATTGCTGCCAATGCTAGCCCCCTCGACATCTTTACTAAGATCTGTCCCCGCAGTC
TGTTCACTTTTATAGCAGAGAGCACCAACCAGAGAATAAAGATCTATAAAGAGAATAAGAAAAAGCAAGC
CACTTTCACTGATGCTGGCGAAATTATGA
Features (pLannotate 1.2.2; 20 found; start..end, strand, type, name):
   1269..1287    -  promoter       SP6 promoter: promoter for bacteriophage SP6 RNA polymerase
   1313..1537    +  polyA_signal   bGH poly(A) signal: bovine growth hormone polyadenylation signal
   1541..1562    +  promoter       SV40 promoter (fragment): SV40 enhancer and early promoter
   1583..2011    +  rep_origin     f1 ori (sequence partly withheld): f1 bacteriophage origin of replication; arrow indicates direction of (+) strand synthesis
   2025..2354    +  promoter       SV40 promoter: SV40 enhancer and early promoter
   2421..3212    +  CDS            neo: KKA2_KLEPN - Also known as kan, nptII. Experimental evidence at protein level: Swiss-Prot protein existence level 1. Resistance to kanamycin, neomycin, paromomycin, ribostamycin, butirosin and gentamicin B. From Klebsiella pneumoniae.
   3236..3394    +  CDS            ble (fragment): BLE_KLEPN - Experimental evidence at protein level: Swiss-Prot protein existence level 1. Binding protein with a strong affinity to the bleomycin family of antibiotics. Binds to CL990; an antimitotic-antibiotic compound. From Klebsiella pneumoniae.
   3389..3510    +  polyA_signal   SV40 poly(A) signal: SV40 polyadenylation signal
   3583..3599    -  protein_bind   lac operator: The lac repressor binds to the lac operator to inhibit transcription in E. coli. This inhibition can be relieved by adding lactose or isopropyl-β-D-thiogalactopyranoside (IPTG). lac repressor encoded by lacI
   3607..3637    -  promoter       lac promoter: promoter for the E. coli lac operon
   3652..3673    -  protein_bind   CAP binding site: CAP binding activates transcription in the presence of cAMP. E. coli catabolite activator protein
   3686..3778    -  CDS            lacI (fragment): lac repressor; lacI; The lac repressor binds to the lac operator to inhibit transcription in E. coli. This inhibition can be relieved by adding lactose or isopropyl-β-D-thiogalactopyranoside (IPTG).
   3961..4549    -  rep_origin     ori: high-copy-number ColE1/pMB1/pBR322/pUC origin of replication
   4720..5580    -  CDS            AmpR: β-lactamase; bla; confers resistance to ampicillin, carbenicillin, and related antibiotics
   5581..5685    -  promoter       AmpR promoter: bla
   5744..5796    -  misc_feature   bom (fragment): basis of mobility region from pBR322
   5951..6330    +  enhancer       CMV enhancer: human cytomegalovirus immediate early enhancer
   6331..6534    +  promoter       CMV promoter: human cytomegalovirus (CMV) immediate early promoter
   6530..6563    +  LTR            5' LTR (truncated) (fragment): truncated 5' long terminal repeat (LTR) from HIV-1
   6579..6597    +  promoter       T7 promoter: promoter for bacteriophage T7 RNA polymerase
