[The description below was written by a language model from this plasmid's Addgene catalogue record and pLannotate feature annotations shown in this document.]
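Description:
pCMV_PB_Antgra4 is a mammalian expression plasmid built on a pCMV backbone that expresses a piggyBac-family transposase, recorded as "Antgra4 hyPB". It is a 7,261 nt high-copy plasmid propagated in E. coli through a ColE1/pUC-type origin and selected with ampicillin via the β-lactamase (AmpR) gene and its promoter. An f1 phage origin is also present, along with residual lac promoter/operator, CAP site and lacI fragments that are typical cloning-vector remnants.

The expression cassette consists of the human cytomegalovirus immediate-early enhancer and promoter followed by a T7 promoter, with an SP6 promoter and the bovine growth hormone polyadenylation signal on the far side. The automated annotation assigns no feature to the roughly 1.9 kb stretch between the T7 and SP6 sites, which wraps across the sequence origin. This is the position where the transposase coding sequence would be expected to sit, but the open reading frame itself is not annotated, and the record does not state its source organism or any tags. A short hit labelled as a truncated HIV-1 5' LTR fragment just after the CMV promoter is only a few dozen bases long and probably reflects sequence similarity rather than a functional lentiviral element.

A second cassette pairs the SV40 enhancer/early promoter with the neo (nptII) gene, a partial ble fragment and an SV40 poly(A) signal, which would allow G418 selection of transfected mammalian cells. According to the record, the plasmid serves as a transposase source. Such helper plasmids are generally co-delivered with a donor carrying a cargo flanked by matching transposon ends to drive genomic integration. The associated work concerns the discovery and engineering of hyperactive transposases.
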