Addgene plasmid #248199: pCMV_PB_Antgra4
Purpose: Antgra4 transposase expressing plasmid
Depositing lab: Marc Güell. Depositing organization: Universitat Pompeu Fabra. Publication: Discovery and protein language model-guided design of hyperactive transposases. Ivancic D, Agudelo A, Lindstrom-Vautrin J, Jaraba-Wallace J, Gallo M, Das R, Ragel A, Herrero-Vicente J, Higueras I, Billeci F, Sanvicente-Garcia M, Petazzi P, Ferruz N, Sanchez-Mejias A, Guell M. Nat Biotechnol. 2025 Oct 2. doi: 10.1038/s41587-025-02816-4. PubMed 41039042.
Backbone
  Vector backbone: pCMV
  Vector type: Mammalian Expression
Growth in bacteria
  Bacterial resistance: Ampicillin, 100 μg/mL
  Growth temperature: 37°C
  Growth strain: DH5alpha
  Copy number: High Copy
Gene/Insert
  Gene/Insert name: Antgra4 hyPB
Terms and licenses: Academic/Nonprofit Terms; Industry Terms: Not Available to Industry
How to cite: pCMV_PB_Antgra4 was a gift from Marc Güell (Addgene plasmid # 248199 ; http://n2t.net/addgene:248199 ; RRID:Addgene_248199)
